>Addgene plasmid #85943 | pOP576 | addgene full sequence | sequence record 169772 | Addgene NGS Result
CATCGATTTAGCACAGCTAACACCACGTCGTCCCTATCTGCTGCCCTAGGTCTATGAGTGGTTGCTGGAT
AACTTTACGGGCATGCATAAGGCTCGTATAATATATTCAGGGAGACCACAACGGTTTCCCTCTACAAATA
ATTTTGTTTAACTTTGCATGCCAGTTGTAGATCAGCATAGCATAGACAACCAAGGAGGTAGTGCACATGG
ATAAGAAATACTCTATTGGTTTGGCTATCGGTACAAACTCTGTTGGTTGGGCTGTTATTACTGATGAATA
CAAGGTTCCATCCAAGAAGTTCAAGGTTTTGGGTAACACTGATAGACACTCCATCAAAAAGAACTTGATT
GGTGCCTTGTTGTTCGATTCTGGTGAAACTGCTGAAGCTACTAGATTGAAAAGAACCGCTAGAAGAAGAT
ACACCAGAAGAAAGAACAGAATCTGCTACTTGCAAGAAATCTTCTCCAACGAAATGGCCAAGGTTGATGA
TTCATTCTTCCACAGATTGGAAGAATCCTTCTTGGTCGAAGAAGATAAGAAGCACGAAAGACATCCAATC
TTCGGTAACATCGTTGATGAAGTTGCTTACCACGAAAAGTACCCAACTATCTACCATTTGAGAAAGAAGT
TGGTTGACTCTACCGATAAGGCTGATTTGAGATTGATCTATTTGGCTTTGGCCCACATGATTAAGTTCAG
AGGTCATTTCTTGATCGAAGGTGATTTGAACCCAGATAACTCCGATGTTGATAAGTTGTTCATCCAATTA
GTCCAAACCTACAATCAATTATTCGAAGAAAACCCAATCAACGCCTCTGGTGTTGATGCTAAAGCTATTT
TGTCTGCCAGATTGTCCAAGTCCAGAAGATTAGAAAATTTGATCGCCCAATTACCAGGTGAAAAGAAGAA
TGGTTTGTTCGGTAATTTGATTGCCTTGTCTTTGGGTTTGACTCCAAACTTCAAGTCCAATTTCGATTTG
GCTGAAGATGCCAAGTTGCAATTATCTAAGGATACCTACGATGACGATTTGGATAACTTGTTGGCTCAAA
TCGGTGATCAATACGCTGATTTGTTTTTGGCTGCTAAGAACTTGTCCGATGCCATTTTGTTGTCCGATAT
TTTGAGAGTCAACACCGAAATTACTAAGGCTCCATTGTCTGCCTCTATGATCAAAAGATACGATGAACAC
CACCAAGACTTGACTTTGTTGAAGGCTTTGGTCAGACAACAATTACCTGAAAAGTACAAAGAAATTTTCT
TCGATCAATCCAAGAACGGTTACGCCGGTTATATTGATGGTGGTGCTTCTCAAGAAGAATTTTACAAGTT
CATCAAGCCAATCTTGGAAAAGATGGACGGTACTGAAGAATTATTGGTCAAGTTGAACAGAGAAGATTTG
TTGAGAAAGCAAAGAACCTTCGACAACGGTTCTATTCCACATCAAATTCACTTGGGTGAATTGCACGCAA
TTTTGAGAAGACAAGAAGATTTTTATCCATTCTTGAAGGACAACAGAGAAAAGATCGAAAAGATTCTGAC
CTTCAGAATCCCTTACTACGTTGGTCCATTGGCTAGAGGTAATTCAAGATTTGCCTGGATGACTAGAAAG
TCCGAAGAAACTATTACTCCTTGGAACTTCGAAGAAGTTGTAGATAAGGGTGCTTCTGCCCAATCCTTTA
TTGAAAGAATGACCAACTTCGACAAGAACTTGCCAAACGAAAAGGTTTTGCCAAAGCACTCTTTGTTGTA
CGAATACTTCACCGTCTACAACGAATTGACTAAGGTTAAGTACGTCACCGAAGGTATGAGAAAACCAGCT
TTTTTATCCGGTGAACAAAAGAAGGCTATCGTCGATTTGTTGTTCAAGACCAACAGAAAGGTTACTGTCA
AGCAATTAAAAGAAGATTACTTCAAGAAAATCGAATGCTTCGACTCCGTTGAAATTTCTGGTGTCGAAGA
TAGATTCAATGCCTCTTTAGGTACTTACCATGACTTGTTGAAAATCATCAAGGACAAGGATTTCTTGGAC
AACGAAGAAAACGAAGATATTTTGGAAGATATTGTCTTGACATTGACCTTGTTTGAAGATAGAGAAATGA
TTGAAGAAAGATTGAAAACCTACGCCCACTTGTTCGATGATAAGGTTATGAAGCAATTAAAGAGAAGAAG
ATACACTGGTTGGGGTAGATTGTCCAGAAAATTGATTAACGGTATCAGAGACAAGCAATCCGGTAAGACC
ATTTTGGACTTTTTGAAGTCTGATGGTTTCGCTAACAGAAACTTCATGCAATTAATCCACGACGATTCCT
TGACTTTCAAAGAAGATATACAAAAGGCCCAAGTCTCTGGTCAAGGTGATTCTTTACATGAACATATCGC
TAACTTGGCTGGTTCTCCAGCTATTAAGAAGGGTATTTTACAAACCGTTAAGGTCGTTGACGAATTGGTC
AAAGTTATGGGTAGACATAAGCCAGAAAACATCGTTATCGAAATGGCTAGAGAAAATCAAACCACCCAAA
AGGGTCAAAAGAACTCCAGAGAAAGAATGAAGAGAATCGAAGAAGGTATCAAAGAATTGGGTTCCCAAAT
TTTGAAAGAACACCCAGTTGAAAACACCCAATTACAAAACGAAAAGTTGTACTTGTACTACTTGCAAAAC
GGTAGAGATATGTACGTTGACCAAGAATTGGACATCAACAGATTGTCTGATTACGATGTTGACGCTATCG
TTCCACAATCTTTTTTGAAGGATGACTCCATTGACAACAAGGTCTTGACTAGATCCGATAAGAATAGAGG
TAAGTCCGATAACGTTCCATCTGAAGAAGTCGTTAAGAAAATGAAGAACTATTGGAGACAATTATTGAAC
GCCAAGTTGATCACCCAAAGAAAGTTTGACAATTTGACCAAGGCTGAAAGAGGTGGTTTGTCTGAATTGG
ATAAGGCAGGTTTCATCAAAAGACAATTAGTAGAAACCAGACAAATCACCAAGCACGTTGCTCAAATTTT
GGATAGTAGAATGAACACTAAGTACGACGAAAACGACAAATTGATCAGAGAAGTTAAGGTCATTACCTTG
AAGTCCAAGTTGGTTTCCGATTTCAGAAAGGACTTCCAATTCTACAAGGTCAGAGAAATCAACAACTACC
ATCATGCACATGATGCTTACTTGAATGCTGTTGTTGGTACTGCCTTGATTAAGAAGTATCCAAAGTTGGA
ATCCGAATTTGTCTACGGTGATTACAAGGTTTACGACGTTAGAAAGATGATCGCCAAGTCCGAACAAGAA
ATTGGTAAAGCTACTGCCAAATACTTCTTCTACTCCAATATTATGAATTTCTTTAAGACCGAAATCACTT
TGGCCAACGGTGAAATTAGAAAAAGACCATTGATTGAAACTAATGGTGAAACAGGTGAAATCGTTTGGGA
TAAGGGTAGAGATTTTGCCACTGTTAGAAAGGTATTGTCCATGCCACAAGTAAACATCGTCAAAAAGACC
GAAGTTCAAACTGGTGGTTTCTCCAAAGAATCCATTTTGCCTAAGAGAAACTCCGATAAGTTGATCGCTA
GAAAAAAAGACTGGGACCCAAAAAAGTACGGTGGTTTTGATTCTCCAACTGTTGCTTACTCTGTTTTGGT
TGTTGCTAAGGTCGAAAAGGGTAAGAGTAAGAAGTTGAAGTCCGTCAAAGAATTATTAGGTATCACTATC
ATGGAAAGATCCTCATTCGAAAAGAATCCTATCGACTTTTTGGAAGCCAAGGGTTACAAAGAAGTCAAGA
AGGACTTGATCATTAAGTTGCCAAAGTACAGTTTGTTCGAATTGGAAAATGGTAGAAAGAGAATGTTGGC
TTCTGCCGGTGAATTACAAAAGGGTAATGAATTGGCTTTGCCATCCAAGTACGTTAATTTCTTATACTTG
GCCTCCCACTACGAAAAATTGAAAGGTTCTCCTGAAGATAACGAACAAAAGCAATTATTTGTCGAACAAC
ACAAGCACTACTTGGACGAAATCATTGAACAAATTTCCGAATTTTCCAAAAGAGTCATTTTGGCTGACGC
CAATTTGGACAAAGTTTTGTCAGCTTACAACAAGCACAGAGATAAGCCAATTAGAGAACAAGCTGAAAAC
ATCATTCACTTGTTCACTTTGACTAACTTGGGTGCTCCAGCTGCTTTTAAGTATTTCGATACCACTATCG
ACAGAAAGAGATACACCTCTACCAAAGAAGTTTTGGACGCTACTTTGATCCACCAATCTATTACTGGTTT
GTACGAAACTAGAATCGACTTGTCTCAATTAGGTGGTGATTAACAAGCTTGAGCTCGAATTCTCTAGAGA
ATCAGGTTTGTGCCAATACCAGTAGAAACAGACGAAGAATCCATGGGTATGGACAGTTTTCCCTTTGATA
TGTAACGGTGAACAGTTGTTCTACTTTTGTTTGTTAGTCTTGATGCTTCACTGATAGATACAAGAGCCAT
AAGAACCTCAGATCCTTCCGTATTTAGCCAGTATGTTCTCTAGTGTGGTTCGTTGTTTTTGCGTGAGCCA
TGAGAACGAACCATTGAGATCATACTTACTTTGCATGTCACTCAAAAATTTTGCCTCAAAACTGGTGAGC
TGAATTTTTGCAGTTAAAGCATCGTGTAGTGTTTTTCTTAGTCCGTTATGTAGGTAGGAATCTGATGTAA
TGGTTGTTGGTATTTTGTCACCATTCATTTTTATCTGGTTGTTCTCAAGTTCGGTTACGAGATCCATTTG
TCTATCTAGTTCAACTTGGAAAATCAACGTATCAGTCGGGCGGCCTCGCTTATCAACCACCAATTTCATA
TTGCTGTAAGTGTTTAAATCTTTACTTATTGGTTTCAAAACCCATTGGTTAAGCCTTTTAAACTCATGGT
AGTTATTTTCAAGCATTAACATGAACTTAAATTCATCAAGGCTAATCTCTATATTTGCCTTGTGAGTTTT
CTTTTGTGTTAGTTCTTTTAATAACCACTCATAAATCCTCATAGAGTATTTGTTTTCAAAAGACTTAACA
TGTTCCAGATTATATTTTATGAATTTTTTTAACTGGAAAAGATAAGGCAATATCTCTTCACTAAAAACTA
ATTCTAATTTTTCGCTTGAGAACTTGGCATAGTTTGTCCACTGGAAAATCTCAAAGCCTTTAACCAAAGG
ATTCCTGATTTCCACAGTTCTCGTCATCAGCTCTCTGGTTGCTTTAGCTAATACACCATAAGCATTTTCC
CTACTGATGTTCATCATCTGAACGTATTGGTTATAAGTGAACGATACCGTCCGTTCTTTCCTTGTAGGGT
TTTCAATCGTGGGGTTGAGTAGTGCCACACAGCATAAAATTAGCTTGGTTTCATGCTCCGTTAAGTCATA
GCGACTAATCGCTAGTTCATTTGCTTTGAAAACAACTAATTCAGACATACATCTCAATTGGTCTAGGTGA
TTTTAATCACTATACCAATTGAGATGGGCTAGTCAATGATAATTACTAGTCCTTTTCCTTTGAGTTGTGG
GTATCTGTAAATTCTGCTAGACCTTTGCTGGAAAACTTGTAAATTCTGCTAGACCCTCTGTAAATTCCGC
TAGACCTTTGTGTGTTTTTTTTGTTTATATTCAAGTGGTTATAATTTATAGAATAAAGAAAGAATAAAAA
AAGATAAAAAGAATAGATCCCAGCCCTGTGTATAACTCACTACTTTAGTCAGTTCCGCAGTATTACAAAA
GGATGTCGCAAACGCTGTTTGCTCCTCTACAAAACAGACCTTAAAACCCTAAAGGCTTAAGTAGCACCCT
CGCAAGCTCGGTTGCGGCCGCAATCGGGCAAATCGCTGAATATTCCTTTTGTCTCCGACCATCAGGCACC
TGAGTCGCTGTCTTTTTCGTGACATTCAGTTCGCTGCGCTCACGGCTCTGGCAGTGAATGGGGGTAAATG
GCACTACAGGCGCCTTTTATGGATTCATGCAAGGAAACTACCCATAATACAAGAAAAGCCCGTCACGGGC
TTCTCAGGGCGTTTTATGGCGGGTCTGCTATGTGGTGCTATCTGACTTTTTGCTGTTCAGCAGTTCCTGC
CCTCTGATTTTCCAGTCTGACCACTTCGGATTATCCCGTGACAGGTCATTCAGACTGGCTAATGCACCCA
GTAAGGCAGCGGTATCATCAACGGGGTCTGACGCTCAGTGGAACGAAAACTCACGTTAAGGGATTTTGGT
CATGAGATTATCAAAAAGGATCTTCACCTAGATCCTTTTAAATTAAAAATGAAGTTTTAAATCAATCTAA
AGTATATATGAGTAAACTTGGTCTGACAGTTACCAATGCTTAATCAGTGAGGCACCTATCTCAGCGATCT
GTCTATTTCGTTCATCCATAGTTGCCTGACTCCCCGTCGTGTAGATAACTACGATACGGGAGGGCTTACC
ATCTGGCCCCAGTGCTGCAATGATACCGCGAGACCCACGCTCACCGGCTCCAGATTTATCAGCAATAAAC
CAGCCAGCCGGAAGGGCCGAGCGCAGAAGTGGTCCTGCAACTTTATCCGCCTCCATCCAGTCTATTAATT
GTTGCCGGGAAGCTAGAGTAAGTAGTTCGCCAGTTAATAGTTTGCGCAACGTTGTTGCCATTGCTACAGG
CATCGTGGTGTCACGCTCGTCGTTTGGTATGGCTTCATTCAGCTCCGGTTCCCAACGATCAAGGCGAGTT
ACATGATCCCCCATGTTGTGCAAAAAAGCGGTTAGCTCCTTCGGTCCTCCGATCGTTGTCAGAAGTAAGT
TGGCCGCAGTGTTATCACTCATGGTTATGGCAGCACTGCATAATTCTCTTACTGTCATGCCATCCGTAAG
ATGCTTTTCTGTGACTGGTGAGTACTCAACCAAGTCATTCTGAGAATAGTGTATGCGGCGACCGAGTTGC
TCTTGCCCGGCGTCAATACGGGATAATACCGCGCCACATAGCAGAACTTTAAAAGTGCTCATCATTGGAA
AACGTTCTTCGGGGCGAAAACTCTCAAGGATCTTACCGCTGTTGAGATCCAGTTCGATGTAACCCACTCG
TGCACCCAACTGATCTTCAGCATCTTTTACTTTCACCAGCGTTTCTGGGTGAGCAAAAACAGGAAGGCAA
AATGCCGCAAAAAAGGGAATAAGGGCGACACGGAAATGTTGAATACTCATACTCTTCCTTTTTCAATATT
ATTGAAGCATTTATCAGGGTTATTGTCTCATGAGCGGATACATATTTGAATGTATTTAGAAAAATAAACA
AATAGGGGTTCCGCGCACATTTCCCCGAAAAGTGCCACCTG
Features (pLannotate 1.2.2; 7 found; start..end, strand, type, name):
      2..73      +  CDS            sspB (fragment): SSPB_ECOLI - Experimental evidence at protein level: Swiss-Prot protein existence level 1. Also stimulates degradation of the N-terminus of RseA (residues 1-108, alone or in complex with sigma-E) by ClpX-ClpP in a non-ssrA-mediated fashion. From Escherichia coli (strain K12).
    207..4310    +  CDS            cas9: CAS9_STRP1 - Also known as csn1 From Streptococcus pyogenes serotype M1.
   4339..4365    +  terminator     λ tL3 terminator (fragment): transcription terminator tL3 from phage λ
   4488..5438    -  CDS            Rep101(Ts): temperature-sensitive version of the RepA protein needed for replication with the pSC101 origin (Armstrong et al., 1984); rep101 encoding an A56V mutation
   5486..5708    -  rep_origin     pSC101 ori: low-copy replication origin that requires the Rep101 protein
   6330..7190    -  CDS            AmpR: β-lactamase; bla; confers resistance to ampicillin, carbenicillin, and related antibiotics
   7191..7295    -  promoter       AmpR promoter: bla
