[The description below was written by a language model from this plasmid's Addgene catalogue record and pLannotate feature annotations shown in this document.]
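Description:
pOP576 is a low-copy, temperature-sensitive bacterial expression plasmid of about 7.3 kb, built by Gibson cloning on a derivative of the backbone the record calls pDK46. It replicates in E. coli through the pSC101 origin together with the Rep101(Ts) protein, a RepA variant carrying the A56V mutation that supports replication only at permissive temperature. This explains why the plasmid is maintained at 30°C and implies that it can be cured from cells by shifting to a higher temperature. Selection is by ampicillin, through the β-lactamase gene driven by its native bla promoter.

The payload is dCas9, the catalytically dead form of Streptococcus pyogenes Cas9, which binds DNA under guide RNA direction without cutting it and is widely used for programmable transcriptional repression. The automated annotation labels this roughly 4.1 kb open reading frame simply as cas9, since it does not distinguish the inactivating mutations. According to the catalogue entry, expression is driven by proD, an insulated constitutive bacterial promoter, although the feature table does not annotate any promoter upstream of the coding sequence. A fragment of the phage λ tL3 terminator lies just downstream of the gene. A short fragment matching E. coli sspB is also detected near the start of the sequence; the record does not explain its role, and it may be a remnant of earlier construction.

No guide RNA cassette is annotated, consistent with the stated purpose: pOP576 serves as a dCas9-only control for the related plasmids pOP587 to pOP594, which come from work on encryption and steganography of synthetic gene circuits.
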