Addgene plasmid #85943: pOP576
Purpose: Temperature sensitive plasmid based on pDK46. Expresses dCas9 from proD. Serves as a control for pOP587 - pOP594
Depositing lab: Timothy Lu. Depositing organization: Massachusetts Institute of Technology. Publication: Encryption and steganography of synthetic gene circuits. Purcell O, Wang J, Siuti P, Lu TK. Nat Commun. 2018 Nov 22;9(1):4942. doi: 10.1038/s41467-018-07144-7. PubMed 30467337.
Backbone
  Vector backbone: pDK46 derivative
  Vector type: Bacterial Expression
Growth in bacteria
  Bacterial resistance: Ampicillin, 100 μg/mL
  Growth temperature: 30°C
  Growth strain: DH5alpha
  Copy number: Low Copy
Gene/Insert
  Gene/Insert name: dCas9
  Species: Synthetic
  Cloning method: Gibson Cloning
  Sequencing primers: 5′ unknown
Terms and licenses: Academic/Nonprofit Terms; Industry Terms: Not Available to Industry
How to cite: pOP576 was a gift from Timothy Lu (Addgene plasmid # 85943 ; http://n2t.net/addgene:85943 ; RRID:Addgene_85943)
